Addgene plasmid #34624: pCAT112TAG-SepT
Depositing lab: Jesse Rinehart & Dieter Söll. Depositing organization: Yale University. Publication: Expanding the genetic code of Escherichia coli with phosphoserine. Park HS, Hohn MJ, Umehara T, Guo LT, Osborne EM, Benner J, Noren CJ, Rinehart J, Soll D. Science. 2011 Aug 26;333(6046):1151-4. 10.1126/science.1207203 PubMed 21868676.
Backbone
  Vector backbone: pACYC184
  Backbone size w/o insert (bp): 3200
  Modifications to backbone: The gene encoding chloramphenicol acetyltransferae (CAT) was modified to introduce an amber stop codon at position Asp112 (pCAT112TAG).
  Vector type: Bacterial Expression
Growth in bacteria
  Bacterial resistance: Chloramphenicol and Tetracycline, 25 & 10 μg/mL
  Growth temperature: 37°C
  Growth strain: DH5alpha
  Growth instructions: Plate separately on Tet and Chlor plates.
  Copy number: High Copy
Gene/Insert
  Gene/Insert name: tRNA^Sep
  Insert size (bp): 75
  Promoter: lpp
  Cloning method: Restriction Enzyme; 5′ cloning site EcoRI (not destroyed); 3′ cloning site BamHI (not destroyed)
  Sequencing primers: 5′ M13_pUC-fwd
Terms and licenses: Academic/Nonprofit Terms; Industry Terms: Not Available to Industry
How to cite: pCAT112TAG-SepT was a gift from Jesse Rinehart & Dieter Söll (Addgene plasmid # 34624 ; http://n2t.net/addgene:34624 ; RRID:Addgene_34624)
