[The description below was written by a language model from this plasmid's Addgene catalogue record and pLannotate feature annotations shown in this document.]
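Description:
pCAT112TAG-SepT is a bacterial plasmid built on pACYC184 that combines an amber-suppressor tRNA with a reporter for its activity, made for work on expanding the Escherichia coli genetic code with phosphoserine. It replicates from the p15A origin, which is compatible with ColE1-type plasmids and so lets the construct coexist with other plasmids in the same cell. p15A is generally described as a low- to medium-copy origin, although the catalogue entry lists the plasmid as high copy. An intact tetracycline efflux gene under its own tet promoter provides the dependable selection marker.

The insert is a roughly 75 bp gene for tRNA^Sep, cloned between EcoRI and BamHI and recorded as driven by the lpp promoter. The feature table annotates the tRNA next to a pUC-type polylinker remnant, a bacterial terminator fragment and small lacZα and lacI fragments, which suggests the cassette came from a pUC-derived context. The lpp promoter itself is not annotated.

The second functional element is the backbone's chloramphenicol acetyltransferase gene, expressed from the cat promoter and modified to carry an amber (TAG) stop codon in place of Asp112. The annotation tool labels it simply as CmR, but full-length enzyme should be made only when the amber codon is suppressed. Chloramphenicol resistance therefore acts as a readout of UAG decoding by tRNA^Sep rather than as a routine marker, which fits the depositor's instruction to test tetracycline and chloramphenicol separately. The aminoacyl-tRNA synthetase and any other translation factors needed to charge and deliver tRNA^Sep are not on this plasmid and would have to be supplied separately.
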