Features (pLannotate 1.2.2; 12 found; start..end, strand, type, name):
    220..322     -  promoter       cat promoter: promoter of the E. coli cat gene encoding chloramphenicol acetyltransferase
    443..586     +  mobile_element IS1 (fragment): prokaryotic transposable element IS1
    705..760     -  rep_origin     RSF ori (fragment): Plasmids containing the RSF 1030 origin of replication can be propagated in E. coli cells that contain additional plasmids with compatible origins.
    848..1393    -  rep_origin     p15A ori: Plasmids containing the medium-copy-number p15A origin of replication can be propagated in E. coli cells that contain a second plasmid with the ColE1 origin.
   1505..1533    +  promoter       tet promoter: E. coli promoter for tetracycline efflux protein gene
   1581..2771    +  CDS            TcR: tetracycline efflux protein; tet; confers resistance to tetracycline
   2997..3084    -  CDS            lacZα (fragment): LacZα fragment of β-galactosidase; lacZ fragment
   3092..3121    -  terminator     bacterial terminator (fragment): putative bacterial transcription terminator
   3122..3145    -  misc_feature   MCS (fragment): pUC18/19 multiple cloning site
   3148..3219    -  ncRNA          tRNA: Accession: RF00005 - tRNA
   3316..3359    -  CDS            lacI (fragment): lac repressor; lacI; The lac repressor binds to the lac operator to inhibit transcription in E. coli. This inhibition can be relieved by adding lactose or isopropyl-β-D-thiogalactopyranoside (IPTG).
   3473..219     -  CDS            CmR (across the origin): chloramphenicol acetyltransferase; cat; confers resistance to chloramphenicol
>Addgene plasmid #34624 | pCAT112TAG-SepT | depositor full sequence | sequence record 41671 | pCAT112TAG-SepT sequence 3913 bps
GAATTCCGGATGAGCATTCATCAGGCGGGCAAGAATGTGAATAAAGGCCGGATAAAACTTGTGCTTATTT
TTCTTTACGGTCTTTAAAAAGGCCGTAATATCCAGCTGAACGGTCTGGTTATAGGTACATTGAGCAACTG
ACTGAAATGCCTCAAAATGTTCTTTACGATGCCATTGGGATATATCAACGGTGGTATATCCAGTGATTTT
TTTCTCCATTTTAGCTTCCTTAGCTCCTGAAAATCTCGATAACTCAAAAAATACGCCCGGTAGTGATCTT
ATTTCATTATGGTGAAAGTTGGAACCTCTTACGTGCCGATCAACGTCTCATTTTCGCCAAAAGTTGGCCC
AGGGCTTCCCGGTATCAACAGGGACACCAGGATTTATTTATTCTGCGAAGTGATCTTCCGTCACAGGTAT
TTATTCGGCGCAAAGTGCGTCGGGTGATGCTGCCAACTTACTGATTTAGTGTATGATGGTGTTTTTGAGG
TGCTCCAGTGGCTTCTGTTTCTATCAGCTGTCCCTCCTGTTCAGCTACTGACGGGGTGGTGCGTAACGGC
AAAAGCACCGCCGGACATCAGCGCTAGCGGAGTGTATACTGGCTTACTATGTTGGCACTGATGAGGGTGT
CAGTGAAGTGCTTCATGTGGCAGGAGAAAAAAGGCTGCACCGGTGCGTCAGCAGAATATGTGATACAGGA
TATATTCCGCTTCCTCGCTCACTGACTCGCTACGCTCGGTCGTTCGACTGCGGCGAGCGGAAATGGCTTA
CGAACGGGGCGGAGATTTCCTGGAAGATGCCAGGAAGATACTTAACAGGGAAGTGAGAGGGCCGCGGCAA
AGCCGTTTTTCCATAGGCTCCGCCCCCCTGACAAGCATCACGAAATCTGACGCTCAAATCAGTGGTGGCG
AAACCCGACAGGACTATAAAGATACCAGGCGTTTCCCCCTGGCGGCTCCCTCGTGCGCTCTCCTGTTCCT
GCCTTTCGGTTTACCGGTGTCATTCCGCTGTTATGGCCGCGTTTGTCTCATTCCACGCCTGACACTCAGT
TCCGGGTAGGCAGTTCGCTCCAAGCTGGACTGTATGCACGAACCCCCCGTTCAGTCCGACCGCTGCGCCT
TATCCGGTAACTATCGTCTTGAGTCCAACCCGGAAAGACATGCAAAAGCACCACTGGCAGCAGCCACTGG
TAATTGATTTAGAGGAGTTAGTCTTGAAGTCATGCGCCGGTTAAGGCTAAACTGAAAGGACAAGTTTTGG
TGACTGCGCTCCTCCAAGCCAGTTACCTCGGTTCAAAGAGTTGGTAGCTCAGAGAACCTTCGAAAAACCG
CCCTGCAAGGCGGTTTTTTCGTTTTCAGAGCAAGAGATTACGCGCAGACCAAAACGATCTCAAGAAGATC
ATCTTATTAATCAGATAAAATATTTCTAGATTTCAGTGCAATTTATCTCTTCAAATGTAGCACCTGAAGT
CAGCCCCATACGATATAAGTTGTAATTCTCATGTTTGACAGCTTATCATCGATAAGCTTTAATGCGGTAG
TTTATCACAGTTAAATTGCTAACGCAGTCAGGCACCGTGTATGAAATCTAACAATGCGCTCATCGTCATC
CTCGGCACCGTCACCCTGGATGCTGTAGGCATAGGCTTGGTTATGCCGGTACTGCCGGGCCTCTTGCGGG
ATATCGTCCATTCCGACAGCATCGCCAGTCACTATGGCGTGCTGCTAGCGCTATATGCGTTGATGCAATT
TCTATGCGCACCCGTTCTCGGAGCACTGTCCGACCGCTTTGGCCGCCGCCCAGTCCTGCTCGCTTCGCTA
CTTGGAGCCACTATCGACTACGCGATCATGGCGACCACACCCGTCCTGTGGATCCTCTACGCCGGACGCA
TCGTGGCCGGCATCACCGGCGCCACAGGTGCGGTTGCTGGCGCCTATATCGCCGACATCACCGATGGGGA
AGATCGGGCTCGCCACTTCGGGCTCATGAGCGCTTGTTTCGGCGTGGGTATGGTGGCAGGCCCCGTGGCC
GGGGGACTGTTGGGCGCCATCTCCTTGCATGCACCATTCCTTGCGGCGGCGGTGCTCAACGGCCTCAACC
TACTACTGGGCTGCTTCCTAATGCAGGAGTCGCATAAGGGAGAGCGTCGACCGATGCCCTTGAGAGCCTT
CAACCCAGTCAGCTCCTTCCGGTGGGCGCGGGGCATGACTATCGTCGCCGCACTTATGACTGTCTTCTTT
ATCATGCAACTCGTAGGACAGGTGCCGGCAGCGCTCTGGGTCATTTTCGGCGAGGACCGCTTTCGCTGGA
GCGCGACGATGATCGGCCTGTCGCTTGCGGTATTCGGAATCTTGCACGCCCTCGCTCAAGCCTTCGTCAC
TGGTCCCGCCACCAAACGTTTCGGCGAGAAGCAGGCCATTATCGCCGGCATGGCGGCCGACGCGCTGGGC
TACGTCTTGCTGGCGTTCGCGACGCGAGGCTGGATGGCCTTCCCCATTATGATTCTTCTCGCTTCCGGCG
GCATCGGGATGCCCGCGTTGCAGGCCATGCTGTCCAGGCAGGTAGATGACGNCCATCAGGGACAGCTTCA
AGGATCGCTCGCGGCTCTTACCAGCCTAACTTCGATCATTGGACCGCTGATCGTCACGGCGATTTATGCC
GCNTCGGCGAGCACATGGAACGGGTTGGCATGGATTGTAGGCGCCGCCCTATACCTTGTCTGCCTCCCCG
CGTTGCGTCGCGGTGCATGGAGCCGGGCCACCTCGACCTGAATGGAAGCCGGCGGCACCTCGCTAACGGA
TTCACCACTCCAAGAATTGGAGCCAATCAATTCTTGCGGAGAACTGTGAATGCGCAAACCAACCCTTGGC
AGAACATATCCATCGCGTCCGCCATCTCCAGCAGCCGCACGCGGCGCATCTCGGGCAGCGTTGGGTCCTG
GCCACGGGTGCGCATGATCGTGCTCCTGTCGTTGAGGACCCGGCTAGGCTAGATCTCTGGCGAAAGGGGG
ATGTGCTGCAAGGCGATTAAGTTGGGTAACGCCAGGGTTTTCCCAGTCACGACGTTGTAAAACGACGGCC
AGTGCCAAGCTTAAAAAAAATCCTTAGCTTTCGCTAAGGATCTGCAGGTCGACTCTAGAGGATCCTGGAG
CCGGGGGTGGGATTTGAACCCACGTAAGGCGGATCTAGAGTCCGCTGCCTAACCCCTAGACTACCCCGGC
GAATTCAGCGTTACAAGTATTACACAAAGTTTTTTATGTTGAGAATATTTTTTTGATGGGGCGCCACTTA
TTTTTGATCGTTCGCTCAAAGAAGCGGCGCCAGGGTGGTTTTTCTTTTCACCAGTGAGACGGGCAACAGG
CGGCCGCCCGGGTCGAATTTGCTTTCGAATTTCTGCCATTCATCCGCTTATTATCACTTATTCAGGCGTA
GCAACCAGGCGTTTAAGGGCACCAATAACTGCCTTAAAAAAATTACGCCCCGCCCTGCCACTCATCGCAG
TACTGTTGTAATTCATTAAGCATTCTGCCGACATGGAAGCCATCACAGACGGCATGATGAACCTGAATCG
CCAGCGGCATCAGCACCTTGTCGCCTTGCGTATAATATTTGCCCATGGTGAAAACGGGGGCGAAGAAGTT
GTCCATATTGGCCACGTTTAAATCAAAACTGGTGAAACTCACCCAGGGATTGGCTGAGACGAAAAACATA
TTCTCAATAAACCCTTTAGGGAAATAGGCCAGGTTTTCACCGTAACACGCCACATCTTGCGAATATATGT
GTAGAAACTGCCGGAACTAGTCGTGGTATTCACTCCAGAGCGATGAAAACGTTTCAGTTTGCTCATGGAA
AACGGTGTAACAAGGGTGAACACTATCCCATATCACCAGCTCACCGTCTTTCATTGCCATACG
