>Addgene plasmid #34624 | pCAT112TAG-SepT | addgene partial sequence | sequence record 43046 | M13pUC-fwd 5'-CCCAGTCACGACGTTGTAAAACG-3'
TCTTAGCTTTCGCTAAGGATCTGCAGGTCGACTCTAGAGGATCCTGGAGCCGGGGGTGGGATTTGAACCC
ACGTAAGGCGGATCTAGAGTCCGCTGCCTAACCCCTAGACTACCCCGGCGAATTCAGCGTTACAAGTATT
ACACAAAGTTTTTTATGTTGAGAATATTTTTTTGATGGGGCGCCACTTATTTTTGATCGTTCGCTCAAAG
AAGCGGCGCCAGGGTGGTTTTTCTTTTCACCAGTGAGACGGGCAACAGGCGGCCGCCCGGGTCGAATTTG
CTTTCGAATTTCTGCCATTCATCCGCTTATTATCACTTATTCAGGCGTAGCAACCAGGCGTTTAAGGGCA
CCAATAACTGCCTTAAAAAAATTACGCCCCGCCCTGCCACTCATCGCAGTACTGTTGTAATTCATTAAGC
ATTCTGCCGACATGGAAGCCATCACAAACGGCATGATGAACCTGAATCGCCAGCGGCATCAGCACCTTGT
CGCCTTGCGTATAATATTTGCCCATGGTGAAAACGGGGGCGAAGAAGTTGTCCATATTGGCCACGTTTAA
ATCAAAACTGGTGAAACTCACCCAGGGATTGGCTGAGACGAAAAACATATTCTCAATAAACCCTTTAGGG
AAATAGGCCAGGTTTTCACCGTAACACGCCACATCTTGCGAATATATGTGTAGAAACTGCCGGAACTAGT
CGTGGTATTCACTCCAGAGCGATGAAAACGTTTCAGTTTGCTCATGGAAAACGGTGTAACAAGGGTGAAC
ACTATCCCATATCACCAGCTCACCGTCTTTCATTGCCATACGGAATTCCGGATGAGCA
