>Addgene plasmid #34624 | pCAT112TAG-SepT | addgene partial sequence | sequence record 43177 | CAT_int 5'-tcccaatggcatcgtaaag-3'
ATGTACCTATAACCAGACCGTTCAGCTGGATATTACGGCCTTTTTAAAGACCGTAAAGAAAAATAAGCAC
AAGTTTTATCCGGCCTTTATTCACATTCTTGCCCGCCTGATGAATGCTCATCCGGAATTCCGTATGGCAA
TGAAAGACGGTGAGCTGGTGATATGGGATAGTGTTCACCCTTGTTACACCGTTTTCCATGAGCAAACTGA
AACGTTTTCATCGCTCTGGAGTGAATACCACGACTAGTTCCGGCAGTTTCTACACATATATTCGCAAGAT
GTGGCGTGTTACGGTGAAAACCTGGCCTATTTCCCTAAAGGGTTTATTGAGAATATGTTTTTCGTCTCAG
CCAATCCCTGGGTGAGTTTCACCAGTTTTGATTTAAACGTGGCCAATATGGACAACTTCTTCGCCCCCGT
TTTCACCATGGGCAAATATTATACGCAAGGCGACAAGGTGCTGATGCCGCTGGCGATTCAGGTTCATCAT
GCCGTTTGTGATGGCTTCCATGTCGGCAGAATGCTTAATGAATTACAACAGTACTGCGATGAGTGGCAGG
GCGGGGCGTAATTTTTTTAAGGCAGTTATTGGTGCCCTTAAACGCCTGGTTGCTACGCCTGAATAAGTGA
TAATAAGCGGATGAATGGCAGAAATTCGAAAGCAAATTCGACCCGGGCGGCCGCCTGTTGCCCGTCTCAC
TGGTGAAAAGAAAAACCACCCTGGCGCCGCTTCTTTGAGCGAACGATCAAAAATAAGTGGCGCCCCATCA
AAAAAATATTCTCAACATAAAAAACTTTGTGTAATACTTGTAACGCTGAATTCGCCGGGGTAGTCTAGGG
GTTAGGCAGCG
